>Addgene plasmid #180740 | pMYT087 | addgene full sequence | sequence record 369784 | Addgene NGS Result
CTTCTAGTGTAGCCGTAGTTAGGCCACCACTTCAAGAACTCTGTAGCACCGCCTACATACCTCGCTCTGC
TAATCCTGTTACCAGTGGCTGCTGCCAGTGGCGATAAGTCGTGTCTTACCGGGTTGGACTCAAGACGATA
GTTACCGGATAAGGCGCAGCGGTCGGGCTGAACGGGGGGTTCGTGCACACAGCCCAGCTTGGAGCGAACG
ACCTACACCGAACTGAGATACCTACAGCGTGAGCTATGAGAAAGCGCCACGCTTCCCGAAGGGAGAAAGG
CGGACAGGTATCCGGTAAGCGGCAGGGTCGGAACAGGAGAGCGCACGAGGGAGCTTCCAGGGGGAAACGC
CTGGTATCTTTATAGTCCTGTCGGGTTTCGCCACCTCTGACTTGAGCGTCGATTTTTGTGATGCTCGTCA
GGGGGGCGGAGCCTATGGAAAAACGCCAGCAACGCGGCCTTTTTACGGTTCCTGGCCTTTTGCTGGCCTT
TTGCTCACATGTTCTTTCCTGCGTTATCCCCTGATTCTGTGGATAACCGTGCGGCCGCATATTTTAAATG
TTTGTATCTTGTTTTCTCTTTCAAAAAAAAAATGGTGTCATTCATTATTTTATGGTCAACCCTATACATC
AATTTTTCTCTGAAAATATTGACAAATAAAGTAGTTGATTCTTGTTCTACCAATTAGTGATATTATGCAT
GACTGTTAACAACTTTTTGACTAATCTCTGAAATCATATGAAGATCCTGCTGCATTTCATGCATCTAAGA
AATCAACCTATATCAACAGATTTCAATAATTACTCTAAACTTATGCTGTAACTTAGAAAGTAACCAGCCT
GTGTTGACTGATTGAGTTGCGTATTAACTGCGCCTAGTCATTTCAACACTTATAATTTGCTTCAGCTTAA
GTGTGGTTCATCTTTTTTTTTCTGGAAACTTTGCATGCCCTCAAAGCATGAGTAGTTAGTTATCTTTTTG
ACAATGATCTCTTTTGAAAATATCTACTGTAGATTTGCATGGACGCACGTCGCCCATACGCCAAACTTTG
GCAATGATACTCGTTATTCGTAATATCAGTCCGTCAAGGTGCTGTGATTTCTCTATTTTATATTGCCTAT
TATTTTTTCAAATGATTTGAGCCGTTTTAAATTGAGTATGCAATGAGTCTTTTGAATCAACCTGCTCAGA
ACTCACGACTCCGAATTCTCTCTCTAGAAGGTCAAGTACATTACGCTACGGACTAGTTACGCTGCAGATG
CTACAATGTCTTCCAGTGAAGACATGAGTAGCATCTTGTTACCGACCAAGTAAGGCAGTTCCATAACCAC
TGCCACGAATACGTTTCACTACCTTGAAGAATCTCTAATGTAGGCCGTATTCTTCGCACTTAGTTCTGAC
GATGTAGACATCTCATTATATAAGAGCATAAGCGCCTGTTTCTGGAATCATTTCTTCGTGACCCAGCTTT
TTGAGTTATTTCGCGGTATTTTGAAACATTTCTCGGGCTTGACGTGAACATCCTTATATTTCATGACAAA
CTCGATCATTGGAACATCCCTGCCTCGATTTTAGAGCTAGTATCAAATTTCAATCTCTTTGTGATGGAGC
CCCGCTCCTATTTCAAAAGAGAAGTTTCTTGTATGCATATGTTATTGAAGTCTGATTATAGCAAGTGCAA
TGTCGTTTCAATTATTTTAACTATTTTTAGCCATACATGTTAGTTATCCTCAAAGAGAGCCTCCAGACTG
GGAAGCAGTGTTTGTCATTTCAAATAAGTAGATTTCACAGTTTGTATGATTTTCGAAGCCAGGATTCATT
GGGCGGCCGCGTGTTACAACCAATTAACCAATTCTGATTAGAAAAACTCATCGAGCATCAAATGAAACTG
CAATTTATTCATATCAGGATTATCAATACCATATTTTTGAAAAAGCCGTTTCTGTAATGAAGGAGAAAAC
TCACCGAGGCAGTTCCATAGGATGGCAAGATCCTGGTATCGGTCTGCGATTCCGACTCGTCCAACATCAA
TACAACCTATTAATTTCCCCTCGTCAAAAATAAGGTTATCAAGTGAGAAATCACCATGAGTGACGACTGA
ATCCGGTGAGAATGGCAAAAGCTTATGCATTTCTTTCCAGACTTGTTCAACAGGCCAGCCATTACGCTCG
TCATCAAAATCACTCGCATCAACCAAACCGTTATTCATTCGTGATTGCGCCTGAGCGAGGCGAAATACGC
GATCGCTGTTAAAAGGACAATTACAAACAGGAATCGAATGCAACCGGCGCAGGAACACTGCCAGCGCATC
AACAATATTTTCACCTGAATCAGGATATTCTTCTAATACCTGGAATGCTGTTTTCCCGGGGATCGCAGTG
GTGAGTAACCATGCATCATCAGGAGTACGGATAAAATGCTTGATGGTCGGAAGAGGCATAAATTCCGTCA
GCCAGTTTAGTCTGACCATCTCATCTGTAACATCATTGGCAACGCTACCTTTGCCATGTTTCAGAAACAA
CTCTGGCGCATCGGGCTTCCCATACAATCGATAGATTGTCGCACCTGATTGCCCGACATTATCGCGAGCC
CATTTATACCCATATAAATCAGCATCCATGTTGGAATTTAATCGCGGCCTGGAGCAAGACGTTTCCCGTT
GAATATGGCTCATAACACCCCTTGTATTACTGTTTATGTAAGCAGACAGTTTTATTGTTCATGATGATAT
ATTTTTATCTTGTGCAATGTAACATCAGAGATTTTGAGACACAACGTGGCTTTGTTGAATAAATCGAACT
TTTGCTGAGTTGAAGGATCAGTCATGACCAAAATCCCTTAACGTGAGTTTTCGTTCCACTGAGCGTCAGA
CCCCGTAGAAAAGATCAAAGGATCTTCTTGAGATCCTTTTTTTCTGCGCGTAATCTGCTGCTTGCAAACA
AAAAAACCACCGCTACCAGCGGTGGTTTGTTTGCCGGATCAAGAGCTACCAACTCTTTTTCCGAAGGTAA
CTGGCTTCAGCAGAGCGCAGATACCAAATACTGTT
Features (pLannotate 1.2.2; 2 found; start..end, strand, type, name):
   1858..2673    -  CDS            KanR: aminoglycoside phosphotransferase; aph(3')-Ia; confers resistance to kanamycin in bacteria or G418 (Geneticin®) in eukaryotes
   2898..441     +  rep_origin     ori (across the origin): high-copy-number ColE1/pMB1/pBR322/pUC origin of replication
