[The description below was written by a language model from this plasmid's Addgene catalogue record and pLannotate feature annotations shown in this document.]
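Description:
pMYT087 is a small (about 3 kb) synthetic biology plasmid belonging to a multiplex MoClo toolkit (MYT) for engineering Saccharomyces cerevisiae. It is built on the pYTK090 backbone from the yeast MoClo toolkit. It is maintained in E. coli as a high-copy plasmid through a ColE1/pUC-type origin of replication and is selected with kanamycin via an aph(3')-Ia aminoglycoside phosphotransferase gene (KanR). These two bacterial maintenance elements are the only features the automated annotation recognised. No yeast origin, centromere or auxotrophic or drug marker is annotated, which fits the stated markerless integration design, in which the plasmid is not meant to replicate or be selected in yeast on its own.

The insert is recorded as the "Int.3 Spacer", a synthetic sequence intended for markerless integration at the locus the toolkit designates Int.3. The roughly 1.4 kb between the origin and KanR, where the insert presumably sits, is unannotated. The record therefore does not state the exact make-up of the spacer, such as any homology arms, assembly overhangs or restriction sites flanking it, and the cloning sites are listed as unknown. No promoter, coding sequence, tag or reporter is described for the payload. The name suggests a placeholder that occupies the Int.3 position when no expression cassette is wanted there, though the record does not spell out this role or how integration without a marker is achieved. Its recorded use is as a component of the MYT system for flexible, multi-locus engineering of yeast genomes.
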