Addgene plasmid #180740: pMYT087
Purpose: Markerless yeast integration Spacer at Int.3 locus to used in the Ellis MYT system
Depositing lab: Tom Ellis. Depositing organization: Imperial College London. Publication: A Multiplex MoClo Toolkit for Extensive and Flexible Engineering of Saccharomyces cerevisiae. Shaw WM, Khalil AS, Ellis T. ACS Synth Biol. 2023 Nov 6. doi: 10.1021/acssynbio.3c00423. PubMed 37930278.
Backbone
  Vector backbone: pYTK090
  Backbone manufacturer: John Dueber
  Vector type: Synthetic Biology
Growth in bacteria
  Bacterial resistance: Kanamycin, 50 μg/mL
  Growth temperature: 37°C
  Growth strain: DH5alpha
  Copy number: High Copy
Gene/Insert
  Gene/Insert name: Int.3 Spacer
  Species: Synthetic
  Cloning method: Restriction Enzyme; 5′ cloning site Unknown (unknown if destroyed)
Terms and licenses: Academic/Nonprofit Terms; Industry Terms: Not Available to Industry
How to cite: pMYT087 was a gift from Tom Ellis (Addgene plasmid # 180740 ; http://n2t.net/addgene:180740 ; RRID:Addgene_180740)
